Addgene plasmid #104228: pHH0103 YAP1 WW domain #2
Purpose: Bacterial expression of WW domain #2 from YAP1
Depositing lab: Sachdev Sidhu & Marius Sudol. Depositing organization: National University of Singapore.
Backbone
  Vector backbone: pHH0103
  Vector type: Bacterial Expression
Growth in bacteria
  Bacterial resistance: Ampicillin, 100 μg/mL
  Growth temperature: 37°C
  Growth strain: DH5alpha
  Copy number: Unknown
Gene/Insert
  Gene/Insert name: YAP1 WW domain #2
  Species: H. sapiens (human)
  Insert size (bp): 183
  Mutation: codon optimized for expression in bacteria
  Entrez Gene: YAP1 (a.k.a. COB1, YAP, YAP-1, YAP2, YAP65, YKI)
  Promoter: tac
  Tag / fusion protein: GST (N terminal on backbone)
  Cloning method: Restriction Enzyme; 5′ cloning site SfiI (unknown if destroyed); 3′ cloning site NotI (unknown if destroyed)
  Sequencing primers: 5′ pGEX-5'
Terms and licenses: Academic/Nonprofit Terms; Industry Terms: Not Available to Industry
Depositor comments: Amino acid sequence: Linker - ENLYFQGRRASV(gagctc) and WW domain - ASGPLPDGWEQAMTQDGEIYYINHKNKTTSWLDPRLDPR
How to cite: pHH0103 YAP1 WW domain #2 was a gift from Sachdev Sidhu & Marius Sudol (Addgene plasmid # 104228 ; http://n2t.net/addgene:104228 ; RRID:Addgene_104228)
