[The description below was written by a language model from this plasmid's Addgene catalogue record and pLannotate feature annotations shown in this document.]
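Description:
pHH0103 YAP1 WW domain #2 is a 6,888 bp bacterial expression plasmid for producing the second WW domain of human YAP1 as a GST fusion protein in E. coli. It is built on the pHH0103 backbone and is maintained through a ColE1/pMB1-type origin with ampicillin selection (AmpR under its own bla promoter). The backbone also contains a pBR322 bom region, an f1 phage origin and interrupted rop fragments. The catalogue lists copy number as unknown.

Expression is driven by the tac promoter, a strong trp/lac hybrid, followed by a lac operator. The plasmid carries its own lacI gene under the lacIq promoter, so transcription is repressed until induced with IPTG. The annotated reading frame begins with a 6xHis tag, not mentioned in the catalogue fields, followed by Schistosoma japonicum GST. A linker described in the depositor comments lies between GST and the insert. Its sequence resembles a TEV protease recognition site, which would allow tag removal, though the record does not state this explicitly.

The 183 bp insert was codon-optimized for bacteria and cloned between SfiI and NotI sites. The annotation tool matched it to a rat Yap1 fragment, which presumably reflects sequence conservation, since the record gives the species as human. An fd phage terminator lies downstream of the insert. It is followed by fragments of M13 gene III and of the tetracycline resistance gene, which look like non-functional remnants of a phage-display phagemid ancestor.

The purified His-GST–WW domain protein would suit binding and interaction studies such as profiling of WW domain ligands, although the record itself states only bacterial expression as the purpose.
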