Features (pLannotate 1.2.2; 21 found; start..end, strand, type, name):
      1..29      +  promoter       tac promoter: strong E. coli promoter; hybrid between the trp and lac UV5 promoters
     37..53      +  protein_bind   lac operator: The lac repressor binds to the lac operator to inhibit transcription in E. coli. This inhibition can be relieved by adding lactose or isopropyl-β-D-thiogalactopyranoside (IPTG). lac repressor encoded by lacI
    138..155     +  CDS            6xHis: 6xHis affinity tag
    171..824     +  CDS            GST26_SCHJA: Experimental evidence at protein level: Swiss-Prot protein existence level 1. GST isoenzymes appear to play a central role in the parasite detoxification system. Other functions are also suspected including a role in increasing the solubility of haematin in the parasite gut. From Schistosoma japonicum (Blood fluke).
    948..1064    +  CDS            Yap1 (fragment): YAP1_RAT - Also known as Yap, Yap65. Experimental evidence at protein level: Swiss-Prot protein existence level 1. [Isoform 2]: Attenuates p73-mediated cell death signaling in transcriptional repression-induced atypical death (TRIAD) of neurons. From Rattus norvegicus (Rat).
   1083..1130    +  terminator     fd terminator (sequence withheld): central terminator from bacteriophage fd (Otsuka and Kunisawa, 1982)
   1135..1347    +  CDS            M13 gene III (fragment) (sequence partly withheld): pIII; III; minor coat protein
   1362..1832    +  CDS            M13 gene III (fragment) (sequence partly withheld): pIII; III; minor coat protein
   1854..1924    +  CDS            TcR (fragment): tetracycline efflux protein; tet; confers resistance to tetracycline
   2166..2546    -  CDS            YPB1_ECOLX: Protein predicted: Swiss-Prot protein existence level 4. From Escherichia coli.
   2563..2714    +  CDS            rop (fragment): Rop protein, which maintains plasmids at low copy number; rop
   2750..3178    -  rep_origin     f1 ori (sequence partly withheld): f1 bacteriophage origin of replication; arrow indicates direction of (+) strand synthesis
   3187..3226    +  CDS            rop (fragment): Rop protein, which maintains plasmids at low copy number; rop
   3328..3468    +  misc_feature   bom: basis of mobility region from pBR322
   3654..4241    -  rep_origin     ori: high-copy-number ColE1/pMB1/pBR322/pUC origin of replication
   4412..5272    -  CDS            AmpR: β-lactamase; bla; confers resistance to ampicillin, carbenicillin, and related antibiotics
   5273..5377    -  promoter       AmpR promoter: bla
   5486..5563    +  promoter       lacIq promoter: lacI (mutant); In the lacIq allele, a single base change in the promoter boosts expression of the lacI gene about 10-fold.
   5564..6646    +  CDS            lacI: lac repressor; lacI; The lac repressor binds to the lac operator to inhibit transcription in E. coli. This inhibition can be relieved by adding lactose or isopropyl-β-D-thiogalactopyranoside (IPTG).
   6659..6680    +  protein_bind   CAP binding site: CAP binding activates transcription in the presence of cAMP. E. coli catabolite activator protein
   6699..6716    +  promoter       tet promoter (fragment): E. coli promoter for tetracycline efflux protein gene
>Addgene plasmid #104228 | pHH0103 YAP1 WW domain #2 | addgene full sequence | sequence record 204296 | Addgene NGS Result
TTGACAATTAATCATCGGCTCGTATAATGTGTGGAATTGTGAGCGGATAACAATTTCACACAGGAAACAG
CCAGTCCGTTTAGGTGTTTTCACGAGCACTTCACCAACAAGGACCATAGATTATGAAAATCGAAGAACAC
CATCACCATCACCATTCCAGCGGTAAGCTTATGTCCCCTATACTAGGTTATTGGAAAATTAAGGGCCTTG
TGCAACCCACTCGACTTCTTTTGGAATATCTTGAAGAAAAATATGAAGAGCATTTGTATGAGCGCGATGA
AGGTGATAAATGGCGAAACAAAAAGTTTGAATTGGGTTTGGAGTTTCCCAATCTTCCTTATTATATTGAT
GGTGATGTTAAATTAACACAGTCTATGGCCATCATACGTTATATAGCTGACAAGCACAACATGTTGGGTG
GTTGTCCAAAAGAGCGTGCAGAGATTTCAATGCTTGAAGGAGCGGTTTTGGATATTAGATACGGTGTTTC
GAGAATTGCATATAGTAAAGACTTTGAAACTCTCAAAGTTGATTTTCTTAGCAAGCTACCTGAAATGCTG
AAAATGTTCGAAGATCGTTTATGTCATAAAACATATTTAAATGGTGATCATGTAACCCATCCTGACTTCA
TGTTGTATGACGCTCTTGATGTTGTTTTATACATGGACCCAATGTGCCTGGATGCGTTCCCAAAATTAGT
TTGTTTTAAAAAACGTATTGAAGCTATCCCACAAATTGATAAGTACTTGAAATCCAGCAAGTATATAGCA
TGGCCTTTGCAGGGCTGGCAAGCCACGTTTGGTGGTGGCGACCATCCTCCAAAATCGGATCTGGAAGTTC
TGTTCCAGGGGCCCCTGTCCAGCGGTCTGGTTCCGCGTGGTTCCGGTACCGCGGCCCAGCCGGCCGAAAA
TCTGTACTTCCAAGGTCGTCGTGCCTCTGTGGAGCTCGCCTCGGGTCCGCTGCCGGATGGTTGGGAACAA
GCAATGACGCAGGATGGCGAAATCTACTATATCAATCACAAAAACAAAACGACGAGCTGGCTGGATCCGC
GTCTGGACCCGCGCTAGGCGGCCGCATA
[142 nt withheld, positions 1079-1220]
C
[98 nt withheld, positions 1222-1319]
AGTTTGTACTGGTGACGAAACTCAGTGTCTAGCTAGAGTGGC
[149 nt withheld, positions 1362-1510]
TGGTTTCATTGGTGACGTTTCCGGCCTTGCTAATGGTAATGGT
[62 nt withheld, positions 1554-1615]
ACCTTTAATGAATAATTTCCGTCAATATTTACCTTCCCTCCCTCAATCGGTTGAATGTCGCCCTTTTGTC
TTTGGCGCTGGTAAACCATATGAA
[86 nt withheld, positions 1710-1795]
T
[54 nt withheld, positions 1797-1850]
CTAGCGCCGCCCTATACCTTGTCTGCCTCCCCGCGTTGCGTCGCGGTGCATGGAGCCGGGCCACCTCGAC
CTGAATGGAAGCCGGCGGCACCTCGCTAACGGATTCACCACTCCAAGAATTGGAGCCAATCAATTCTTGC
GGAGAACTGTGAATGCGCAAACCAACCCTTGGCAGAACATATCCATCGCGTCCGCCATCTCCAGCAGCCG
CACGCGGCGCATCTCGGGCAGCGTTGGGTCCTGGCCACGGGTGCGCATGATCGTGCTCCTGTCGTTGAGG
ACCCGGCTAGGCTGGCGGGGTTGCCTTACTGGTTAGCAGAATGAATCACCGATACGCGAGCGAACGTGAA
GCGACTGCTGCTGCAAAACGTCTGCGACCTGAGCAACAACATGAATGGTCTTCGGTTTCCGTGTTTCGTA
AAGTCTGGAAACGCGGAAGTCAGCGCCCTGCACCATTATGTTCCGGATCTGCATCGCAGGATGCTGCTGG
CTACCCTGTGGAACACCTACATCTGTATTAACGAAGCGCTGGCATTGACCCTGAGTGATTTTTCTCTGGT
CCCGCCGCATCCATACCGCCAGTTGTTTACCCTCACAACGTTCCAGTAACCGGGCATGTTCATCATCAGT
AACCCGTATCGTGAGCATCCTCTCTCGTTTCATCGGTATCATTACCCCCATGAACAGAAATCCCCCTTAC
ACGGAGGCATCAGTGACCAAACAGGAAAAAACCGCCCTTAACATGGCCCGCTTTATCAGAAGCCAGACAT
TAACGCTTCTGGAGAAACTCAACGAGCTGGACGCGGATGAACAGGCAGACATCTGTGAATCGCTTCACGA
CCACGCTGATGAGCTTTACCGCAGGATCCGCGAAATTGTAAGCGTTAATATTTTGTTAAAATTCGCGTTA
AATTTTTGTTAAATCAGCTCATTTTTTAACCAATAGGCCGAAATCGGCAAAATCCCTTATAAATCAAAAG
AATAGACCGAGATAGGGTTGAGTGTTGTTCCAGTTTGGAACAAGAGTCCACTATTAAAGAACGTGGACTC
CAACGTCAAAGG
[49 nt withheld, positions 2913-2961]
T
[91 nt withheld, positions 2963-3053]
G
[124 nt withheld, positions 3055-3178]
CGCGGATCCTGCCTCGCGCGTTTCGGTGATGACGGTGAAAACCTCTGACACATGCAGCTCCCGGAGACGG
TCACAGCTTGTCTGTAAGCGGATGCCGGGAGCAGACAAGCCCGTCAGGGCGCGTCAGCGGGTGTTGGCGG
GTGTCGGGGCGCAGCCATGACCCAGTCACGTAGCGATAGCGGAGTGTATACTGGCTTAACTATGCGGCAT
CAGAGCAGATTGTACTGAGAGTGCACCATATGCGGTGTGAAATACCGCACAGATGCGTAAGGAGAAAATA
CCGCATCAGGCGCTCTTCCGCTTCCTCGCTCACTGACTCGCTGCGCTCGGTCGTTCGGCTGCGGCGAGCG
GTATCAGCTCACTCAAAGGCGGTAATACGGTTATCCACAGAATCAGGGGATAACGCAGGAAAGAACATGT
GAGCAAAAGGCCAGCAAAAGGCCAGGAACCGTAAAAAGGCCGCGTTGCTGGCGTTTTTCCATAGGCTCCG
CCCCCCTGACGAGCATCACAAAAATCGACGCTCAAGTCAGAGGTGGCGAAACCCGACAGGACTATAAAGA
TACCAGGGTTTCCCCCTGGAAGCTCCCTCGTGCGCTCTCCTGTTCCGACCCTGCCGCTTACCGGATACCT
GTCCGCCTTTCTCCCTTCGGGAAGCGTGGCGCTTTCTCATAGCTCACGCTGTAGGTATCTCAGTTCGGTG
TAGGTCGTTCGCTCCAAGCTGGGCTGTGTGCACGAACCCCCCGTTCAGCCCGACCGCTGCGCCTTATCCG
GTAACTATCGTCTTGAGTCCAACCCGGTAAGACACGACTTATCGCCACTGGCAGCAGCCACTGGTAACAG
GATTAGCAGAGCGAGGTATGTAGGCGGTGCTACAGAGTTCTTGAAGTGGTGGCCTAACTACGGCTACACT
AGAAGGACAGTATTTGGTATCTGCGCTCTGCTGAAGCCAGTTACCTTCGGAAAAAGAGTTGGTAGCTCTT
GATCCGGCAAACAAACCACCGCTGGTAGCGGTGGTTTTTTTGTTTGCAAGCAGCAGATTACGCGCAGAAA
AAAAGGATCTCAAGAAGATCCTTTGATCTTTTCTACGGGGTCTGACGCTCAGTGGAACGAAAACTCACGT
TAAGGGATTTTGGTCATGAGATTATCAAAAAGGATCTTCACCTAGATCCTTTTAAATTAAAAATGAAGTT
TTAAATCAATCTAAAGTATATATGAGTAAACTTGGTCTGACAGTTACCAATGCTTAATCAGTGAGGCACC
TATCTCAGCGATCTGTCTATTTCGTTCATCCATAGTTGCCTGACTCCCCGTCGTGTAGATAACTACGATA
CGGGAGGGCTTACCATCTGGCCCCAGTGCTGCAATGATACCGCGAGACCCACGCTCACCGGCTCCAGATT
TATCAGCAATAAACCAGCCAGCCGGAAGGGCCGAGCGCAGAAGTGGTCCTGCAACTTTATCCGCCTCCAT
CCAGTCTATTAATTGTTGCCGGGAAGCTAGAGTAAGTAGTTCGCCAGTTAATAGTTTGCGCAACGTTGTT
GCCATTGCTGCAGGCATCGTGGTGTCACGCTCGTCGTTTGGTATGGCTTCATTCAGCTCCGGTTCCCAAC
GATCAAGGCGAGTTACATGATCCCCCATGTTGTGCAAAAAAGCGGTTAGCTCCTTCGGTCCTCCGATCGT
TGTCAGAAGTAAGTTGGCCGCAGTGTTATCACTCATGGTTATGGCAGCACTGCATAATTCTCTTACTGTC
ATGCCATCCGTAAGATGCTTTTCTGTGACTGGTGAGTACTCAACCAAGTCATTCTGAGAATAGTGTATGC
GGCGACCGAGTTGCTCTTGCCCGGCGTCAACACGGGATAATACCGCGCCACATAGCAGAACTTTAAAAGT
GCTCATCATTGGAAAACGTTCTTCGGGGCGAAAACTCTCAAGGATCTTACCGCTGTTGAGATCCAGTTCG
ATGTAACCCACTCGTGCACCCAACTGATCTTCAGCATCTTTTACTTTCACCAGCGTTTCTGGGTGAGCAA
AAACAGGAAGGCAAAATGCCGCAAAAAAGGGAATAAGGGCGACACGGAAATGTTGAATACTCATACTCTT
CCTTTTTCAATATTATTGAAGCATTTATCAGGGTTATTGTCTCATGAGCGGATACATATTTGAATGTATT
TAGAAAAATAAACAAATAGGGGTTCCGCGCACATTTCCCCGAAAAGTGCCACCTGACGTCTAAGAAACCA
TTATTATCATGACATTAACCTATAAAAATAGGCGTATCACGAGGCCCTTTCGTCTTCAAGAATTCCCGAC
ACCATCGAATGGTGCAAAACCTTTCGCGGTATGGCATGATAGCGCCCGGAAGAGAGTCAATTCAGGGTGG
TGAATGTGAAACCAGTAACGTTATACGATGTCGCAGAGTATGCCGGTGTCTCTTATCAGACCGTTTCCCG
CGTGGTGAACCAGGCCAGCCACGTTTCTGCGAAAACGCGGGAAAAAGTGGAAGCGGCGATGGCGGAGCTG
AATTACATTCCCAACCGCGTGGCACAACAACTGGCGGGCAAACAGTCGTTGCTGATTGGCGTTGCCACCT
CCAGTCTGGCCCTGCACGCGCCGTCGCAAATTGTCGCGGCGATTAAATCTCGCGCCGATCAACTGGGTGC
CAGCGTGGTGGTGTCGATGGTAGAACGAAGCGGCGTCGAAGCCTGTAAAGCGGCGGTGCACAATCTTCTC
GCGCAACGCGTCAGTGGGCTGATCATTAACTATCCGCTGGATGACCAGGATGCCATTGCTGTGGAAGCTG
CCTGCACTAATGTTCCGGCGTTATTTCTTGATGTCTCTGACCAGACACCCATCAACAGTATTATTTTCTC
CCATGAAGACGGTACGCGACTGGGCGTGGAGCATCTGGTCGCATTGGGTCACCAGCAAATCGCGCTGTTA
GCGGGCCCATTAAGTTCTGTCTCGGCGCGTCTGCGTCTGGCTGGCTGGCATAAATATCTCACTCGCAATC
AAATTCAGCCGATAGCGGAACGGGAAGGCGACTGGAGTGCCATGTCCGGTTTTCAACAAACCATGCAAAT
GCTGAATGAGGGCATCGTTCCCACTGCGATGCTGGTTGCCAACGATCAGATGGCGCTGGGCGCAATGCGC
GCCATTACCGAGTCCGGGCTGCGCGTTGGTGCGGATATCTCGGTAGTGGGATACGACGATACCGAAGACA
GCTCATGTTATATCCCGCCGTTAACCACCATCAAACAGGATTTTCGCCTGCTGGGGCAAACCAGCGTGGA
CCGCTTGCTGCAACTCTCTCAGGGCCAGGCGGTGAAGGGCAATCAGCTGTTGCCCGTCTCACTGGTGAAA
AGAAAAACCACCCTGGCGCCCAATACGCAAACCGCCTCTCCCCGCGCGTTGGCCGATTCATTAATGCAGC
TGGCACGACAGGTTTCCCGACTGGAAAGCGGGCAGTGAGCGCAACGCAATTAATGTAAGTTAGCTCACTC
ATTAGGCACAATTCTCATGTTTGACAGCTTATCATCGACTGCACGGTGCACCAATGCTTCTGGCGTCAGG
CAGCCATCGGAAGCTGTGGTATGGCTGTGCAGGTCGTAAATCACTGCATAATTCGTGTCGCTCAAGGCGC
ACTCCCGTTCTGGATAATGTTTTTTGCGCCGACATCATAACGGTTCTGGCAAATATTCTGAAATGAGCTG
