>Addgene plasmid #104228 | pHH0103 YAP1 WW domain #2 | depositor partial sequence | sequence record 197380 | WW domain with linker
GGCCCAGCCGGCCGAAAATCTGTACTTCCAAGGTCGTCGTGCCTCTGTGGAGCTCGCCTCGGGTCCGCTG
CCGGATGGTTGGGAACAAGCAATGACGCAGGATGGCGAAATCTACTATATCAATCACAAAAACAAAACGA
CGAGCTGGCTGGATCCGCGTCTGGACCCGCGCTAGGCGGCCGC
